>Addgene plasmid #169493 | pTS2401-Tier1-PhCMV-HygroR | addgene full sequence | sequence record 364223 | Addgene NGS Result
ATACATATTTGAATGTATTTAGAAAAATAAACAAATAGGGGTTCCGCGCACATTTCCCCGAAAAGTGCCA
CCTGACGTCGACGGATCGGGAGATCTCCACGCGTGGTACCCTCGAGTTGACATTGATTATTGAGTAGTTA
TTAATAGTAATCAATTACGGGGTCATTAGTTCATAGCCCATATATGGAGTTCCGCGTTACATAACTTACG
GTAAATGGCCCGCCTGGCTGACCGCCCAACGACCCCCGCCCATTGACGTCAATAATGACGTATGTTCCCA
TAGTAACGCCAATAGGGACTTTCCATTGACGTCAATGGGTGGAGTATTTACGGTAAACTGCCCACTTGGC
AGTACATCAAGTGTATCATATGCCAAGTACGCCCCCTATTGACGTCAATGACGGTAAATGGCCCGCCTGG
CATTATGCCCAGTACATGACCTTATGGGACTTTCCTACTTGGCAGTACATCTACGTATTAGTCATCGCTA
TTACCATGGTGATGCGGTTTTGGCAGTACATCAATGGGCGTGGATAGCGGTTTGACTCACGGGGATTTCC
AAGTCTCCACCCCATTGACGTCAATGGGAGTTTGTTTTGGCACCAAAATCAACGGGACTTTCCAAAATGT
CGTAACAACTCCGCCCCATTGACGCAAATGGGCGGTAGGCGTGTACGGTGGGAGGTCTATATAAGCAGAG
CTCTCTGGCTAACTAGAGAACCCACTGCTTACTGGCTTATCGAAATTAATACGACTCACTATAGGGAGAC
CCAAGCTGTTCGAAGCGGAATTCACCATGACTAGTGGTGGTTCTGGTAAAAAGCCTGAACTCACCGCGAC
GTCTGTCGAGAAGTTTCTGATCGAAAAGTTCGACAGCGTCTCCGACCTGATGCAGCTCTCGGAGGGCGAA
GAATCTCGTGCTTTCAGCTTCGATGTAGGAGGGCGTGGATATGTCCTGCGGGTAAATAGCTGCGCCGATG
GTTTCTACAAAGATCGTTATGTTTATCGGCACTTTGCATCGGCCGCGCTCCCGATTCCGGAAGTGCTTGA
CATTGGGGAATTCAGCGAGAGCCTGACCTATTGCATCTCCCGCCGTGCACAGGGTGTCACGTTGCAAGAC
CTGCCTGAAACCGAACTGCCCGCTGTTCTGCAGCCGGTCGCGGAGGCCATGGATGCGATCGCTGCGGCCG
ATCTTAGCCAGACGAGCGGGTTCGGCCCATTCGGACCGCAAGGAATCGGTCAATACACTACATGGCGTGA
TTTCATATGCGCGATTGCTGATCCCCATGTGTATCACTGGCAAACTGTGATGGACGACACCGTCAGTGCG
TCCGTCGCGCAGGCTCTCGATGAGCTGATGCTTTGGGCCGAGGACTGCCCCGAAGTCCGGCACCTCGTGC
ACGCGGATTTCGGCTCCAACAATGTCCTGACGGACAATGGCCGCATAACAGCGGTCATTGACTGGAGCGA
GGCGATGTTCGGGGATTCCCAATACGAGGTCGCCAACATCTTCTTCTGGAGGCCGTGGTTGGCTTGTATG
GAGCAGCAGACGCGCTACTTCGAGCGGAGGCATCCGGAGCTTGCAGGATCGCCGCGGCTCCGGGCGTATA
TGCTCCGCATTGGTCTTGACCAACTCTATCAGAGCTTGGTTGACGGCAATTTCGATGATGCAGCTTGGGC
GCAGGGTCGATGCGACGCAATCGTCCGATCCGGAGCCGGGACTGTCGGGCGTACACAAATCGCCCGCAGA
AGCGCGGCCGTCTGGACCGATGGCTGTGTAGAAGTACTCGCCGATAGTGGAAACCGACGCCCCAGCACTC
GTCCGAGGGCAAAGGAAGCTAGCGGATCCACCGGTGTCTAGAAAGCTTTGAGGCCGGCCTGCAGGGATCA
GCCTCGACTGTGCCTTCTAGTTGCCAGCCATCTGTTGTTTGCCCCTCCCCCGTGCCTTCCTTGACCCTGG
AAGGTGCCACTCCCACTGTCCTTTCCTAATAAAATGAGGAAATTGCATCGCATTGTCTGAGTAGGTGTCA
TTCTATTCTGGGGGGTGGGGTGGGGCAGGACAGCAAGGGGGAGGATTGGGAAGACAATAGCAGGCATGCT
GGGGATGCGGTGGGCTCTATGGCTTCTGAGGCGGAAAGAACCAGCTGGGGCTCTAGGGGGTATCCCC
[124 nt withheld, positions 2168-2291]
C
[91 nt withheld, positions 2293-2383]
A
[49 nt withheld, positions 2385-2433]
CCTTTGACGTTGGAGTCCACGTTCTTT
[37 nt withheld, positions 2461-2497]
ACCCTATCTCGGTCTATTCTTTTGATTTATAAGGGATTTTGCCGATTTCGGCCTATTGGTTAAAAAATGA
GCTGATTTAACAAAAATTTAACGCGAATTAATTCTGTGGAATGTGTGTCAGTTAGGGTGTGGAAAGTCCC
CAGGCTCCCCAGCAGGCAGAAGTATGCAAAGCATGCATCTCAATTAGTCAGCAACCAGGTGTGGAAAGTC
CCCAGGCTCCCCAGCAGGCAGAAGTATGCAAAGCATGCATCTCAATTAGTCAGCAACCATAGTCCCGCCC
CTAACTCCGCCCATCCCGCCCCTAACTCCGCCCAGTTCCGCCCATTCTCCGCCCCATGGCTGACTAATTT
TTTTTATTTATGCAGAGGCCGAGGCCGCCTCTGCCTCTGAGCTATTCCAGAAGTAGTGAGGAGGCTTTTT
TGGAGGCCTAGGCTTTTGCAAAAAGCTCCCGGGAGCTTGTATATCCATTTTCGGATCTGATCAAGAGACA
GGATGAGGATCGTTTCGCATGATTGAACAAGATGGATTGCACGCAGGTTCTCCGGCCGCTTGGGTGGAGA
GGCTATTCGGCTATGACTGGGCACAACAGACAATCGGCTGCTCTGATGCCGCCGTGTTCCGGCTGTCAGC
GCAGGGGCGCCCGGTTCTTTTTGTCAAGACCGACCTGTCCGGTGCCCTGAATGAACTGCAGGACGAGGCA
GCGCGGCTATCGTGGCTGGCCACGACGGGCGTTCCTTGCGCAGCTGTGCTCGACGTTGTCACTGAAGCGG
GAAGGGACTGGCTGCTATTGGGCGAAGTGCCGGGGCAGGATCTCCTGTCATCTCACCTTGCTCCTGCCGA
GAAAGTATCCATCATGGCTGATGCAATGCGGCGGCTGCATACGCTTGATCCGGCTACCTGCCCATTCGAC
CACCAAGCGAAACATCGCATCGAGCGAGCACGTACTCGGATGGAAGCCGGTCTTGTCGATCAGGATGATC
TGGACGAAGAGCATCAGGGGCTCGCGCCAGCCGAACTGTTCGCCAGGCTCAAGGCGCGCATGCCCGACGG
CGAGGATCTCGTCGTGACCCATGGCGATGCCTGCTTGCCGAATATCATGGTGGAAAATGGCCGCTTTTCT
GGATTCATCGACTGTGGCCGGCTGGGTGTGGCGGACCGCTATCAGGACATAGCGTTGGCTACCCGTGATA
TTGCTGAAGAGCTTGGCGGCGAATGGGCTGACCGCTTCCTCGTGCTTTACGGTATCGCCGCTCCCGATTC
GCAGCGCATCGCCTTCTATCGCCTTCTTGACGAGTTCTTCTGAGCGGGACTCTGGGGTTCGAAATGACCG
ACCAAGCGACGCCCAACCTGCCATCACGAGATTTCGATTCCACCGCCGCCTTCTATGAAAGGTTGGGCTT
CGGAATCGTTTTCCGGGACGCCGGCTGGATGATCCTCCAGCGCGGGGATCTCATGCTGGAGTTCTTCGCC
CACCCCAACTTGTTTATTGCAGCTTATAATGGTTACAAATAAAGCAATAGCATCACAAATTTCACAAATA
AAGCATTTTTTTCACTGCATTCTAGTTGTGGTTTGTCCAAACTCATCAATGTATCTTATCATGTCTGTAT
ACCGTCGACCTCTAGCTAGAGCTTGGCGTAATCATGGTCATAGCTGTTTCCTGTGTGAAATTGTTATCCG
CTCACAATTCCACACAACATACGAGCCGGAAGCATAAAGTGTAAAGCCTGGGGTGCCTAATGAGTGAGCT
AACTCACATTAATTGCGTTGCGCTCACTGCCCGCTTTCCAGTCGGGAAACCTGTCGTGCCAGCTGCATTA
ATGAATCGGCCAACGCGCGGGGAGAGGCGGTTTGCGTATTGGGCGCTCTTCCGCTTCCTCGCTCACTGAC
TCGCTGCGCTCGGTCGTTCGGCTGCGGCGAGCGGTATCAGCTCACTCAAAGGCGGTAATACGGTTATCCA
CAGAATCAGGGGATAACGCAGGAAAGAACATGTGAGCAAAAGGCCAGCAAAAGGCCAGGAACCGTAAAAA
GGCCGCGTTGCTGGCGTTTTTCCATAGGCTCCGCCCCCCTGACGAGCATCACAAAAATCGACGCTCAAGT
CAGAGGTGGCGAAACCCGACAGGACTATAAAGATACCAGGCGTTTCCCCCTGGAAGCTCCCTCGTGCGCT
CTCCTGTTCCGACCCTGCCGCTTACCGGATACCTGTCCGCCTTTCTCCCTTCGGGAAGCGTGGCGCTTTC
TCATAGCTCACGCTGTAGGTATCTCAGTTCGGTGTAGGTCGTTCGCTCCAAGCTGGGCTGTGTGCACGAA
CCCCCCGTTCAGCCCGACCGCTGCGCCTTATCCGGTAACTATCGTCTTGAGTCCAACCCGGTAAGACACG
ACTTATCGCCACTGGCAGCAGCCACTGGTAACAGGATTAGCAGAGCGAGGTATGTAGGCGGTGCTACAGA
GTTCTTGAAGTGGTGGCCTAACTACGGCTACACTAGAAGAACAGTATTTGGTATCTGCGCTCTGCTGAAG
CCAGTTACCTTCGGAAAAAGAGTTGGTAGCTCTTGATCCGGCAAACAAACCACCGCTGGTAGCGGTGGTT
TTTTTGTTTGCAAGCAGCAGATTACGCGCAGAAAAAAAGGATCTCAAGAAGATCCTTTGATCTTTTCTAC
GGGGTCTGACGCTCAGTGGAACGAAAACTCACGTTAAGGGATTTTGGTCATGAGATTATCAAAAAGGATC
TTCACCTAGATCCTTTTAAATTAAAAATGAAGTTTTAAATCAATCTAAAGTATATATGAGTAAACTTGGT
CTGACAGTTACCAATGCTTAATCAGTGAGGCACCTATCTCAGCGATCTGTCTATTTCGTTCATCCATAGT
TGCCTGACTCCCCGTCGTGTAGATAACTACGATACGGGAGGGCTTACCATCTGGCCCCAGTGCTGCAATG
ATACCGCGAGACCCACGCTCACCGGCTCCAGATTTATCAGCAATAAACCAGCCAGCCGGAAGGGCCGAGC
GCAGAAGTGGTCCTGCAACTTTATCCGCCTCCATCCAGTCTATTAATTGTTGCCGGGAAGCTAGAGTAAG
TAGTTCGCCAGTTAATAGTTTGCGCAACGTTGTTGCCATTGCTACAGGCATCGTGGTGTCACGCTCGTCG
TTTGGTATGGCTTCATTCAGCTCCGGTTCCCAACGATCAAGGCGAGTTACATGATCCCCCATGTTGTGCA
AAAAAGCGGTTAGCTCCTTCGGTCCTCCGATCGTTGTCAGAAGTAAGTTGGCCGCAGTGTTATCACTCAT
GGTTATGGCAGCACTGCATAATTCTCTTACTGTCATGCCATCCGTAAGATGCTTTTCTGTGACTGGTGAG
TACTCAACCAAGTCATTCTGAGAATAGTGTATGCGGCGACCGAGTTGCTCTTGCCCGGCGTCAATACGGG
ATAATACCGCGCCACATAGCAGAACTTTAAAAGTGCTCATCATTGGAAAACGTTCTTCGGGGCGAAAACT
CTCAAGGATCTTACCGCTGTTGAGATCCAGTTCGATGTAACCCACTCGTGCACCCAACTGATCTTCAGCA
TCTTTTACTTTCACCAGCGTTTCTGGGTGAGCAAAAACAGGAAGGCAAAATGCCGCAAAAAAGGGAATAA
GGGCGACACGGAAATGTTGAATACTCATACTCTTCCTTTTTCAATATTATTGAAGCATTTATCAGGGTTA
TTGTCTCATGAGCGG
Features (pLannotate 1.2.2; 19 found; start..end, strand, type, name):
    195..498     +  enhancer       CMV enhancer: human cytomegalovirus immediate early enhancer
    499..702     +  promoter       CMV promoter: human cytomegalovirus (CMV) immediate early promoter
    698..731     +  LTR            5' LTR (truncated) (fragment): truncated 5' long terminal repeat (LTR) from HIV-1
    747..765     +  promoter       T7 promoter: promoter for bacteriophage T7 RNA polymerase
    818..1837    +  CDS            HygR: aminoglycoside phosphotransferase from E. coli; aph(4)-Ia; confers resistance to hygromycin
   1898..2122    +  polyA_signal   bGH poly(A) signal: bovine growth hormone polyadenylation signal
   2126..2147    +  promoter       SV40 promoter (fragment): SV40 enhancer and early promoter
   2168..2596    +  rep_origin     f1 ori (sequence partly withheld): f1 bacteriophage origin of replication; arrow indicates direction of (+) strand synthesis
   2610..2939    +  promoter       SV40 promoter: SV40 enhancer and early promoter
   3006..3797    +  CDS            neo: KKA2_KLEPN - Also known as kan, nptII. Experimental evidence at protein level: Swiss-Prot protein existence level 1. Resistance to kanamycin, neomycin, paromomycin, ribostamycin, butirosin and gentamicin B. From Klebsiella pneumoniae.
   3821..3979    +  CDS            ble (fragment): BLE_KLEPN - Experimental evidence at protein level: Swiss-Prot protein existence level 1. Binding protein with a strong affinity to the bleomycin family of antibiotics. Binds to CL990; an antimitotic-antibiotic compound. From Klebsiella pneumoniae.
   3974..4095    +  polyA_signal   SV40 poly(A) signal: SV40 polyadenylation signal
   4168..4184    -  protein_bind   lac operator: The lac repressor binds to the lac operator to inhibit transcription in E. coli. This inhibition can be relieved by adding lactose or isopropyl-β-D-thiogalactopyranoside (IPTG). lac repressor encoded by lacI
   4192..4222    -  promoter       lac promoter: promoter for the E. coli lac operon
   4237..4258    -  protein_bind   CAP binding site: CAP binding activates transcription in the presence of cAMP. E. coli catabolite activator protein
   4271..4363    -  CDS            lacI (fragment): lac repressor; lacI; The lac repressor binds to the lac operator to inhibit transcription in E. coli. This inhibition can be relieved by adding lactose or isopropyl-β-D-thiogalactopyranoside (IPTG).
   4546..5134    -  rep_origin     ori: high-copy-number ColE1/pMB1/pBR322/pUC origin of replication
   5305..6165    -  CDS            AmpR: β-lactamase; bla; confers resistance to ampicillin, carbenicillin, and related antibiotics
   6166..48      -  promoter       AmpR promoter (across the origin): bla
