[The description below was written by a language model from this plasmid's Addgene catalogue record and pLannotate feature annotations shown in this document.]
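Description:
pTS2401-Tier1-PhCMV-HygroR is a mammalian expression plasmid of about 6.2 kb built on pMM1, a pcDNA3.1-derived backbone. It serves as a Tier-1 vector in the VAMSyB modular plasmid architecture for mammalian synthetic biology. It is maintained in E. coli at high copy through a ColE1/pUC-type origin and selected with ampicillin via the β-lactamase gene and its native promoter. An f1 phage origin is also present, which in principle allows single-stranded DNA production. Short lac promoter, operator, CAP-site and lacI fragments next to the origin appear to be backbone remnants rather than functional parts.

The payload is a single expression unit, PhCMV-HygroR-pA. The human cytomegalovirus immediate early enhancer and promoter drive the E. coli hph gene, an aminoglycoside phosphotransferase conferring hygromycin resistance, and the transcript is terminated by the bovine growth hormone polyadenylation signal. A T7 promoter lies between the CMV promoter and the coding sequence, as is usual for pcDNA3.1-type vectors. The brief "truncated HIV-1 LTR" hit at the CMV promoter boundary is a very short fragment and is probably an annotation artefact. Downstream, the backbone carries a second mammalian marker cassette in which the SV40 enhancer/early promoter drives neo for G418 selection, followed by a small ble fragment and the SV40 polyadenylation signal.

The plasmid therefore provides constitutive hygromycin resistance in mammalian cells, for example for selecting stably transfected populations. As a Tier-1 unit it presumably also acts as a building block for higher-order assemblies in the VAMSyB system, although the record does not describe the assembly sites or the cloning junctions used.
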