Addgene plasmid #169493: pTS2401-Tier1-PhCMV-HygroR
Purpose: Tier-1 vector encoding PhCMV-driven hygromycin resistance gene HygroR (PhCMV-HygroR-pA).
Depositing lab: Martin Fussenegger. Depositing organization: ETH Zurich (Swiss Federal Institute of Technology). Publication: A versatile plasmid architecture for mammalian synthetic biology (VAMSyB). Haellman V, Strittmatter T, Bertschi A, Stucheli P, Fussenegger M. Metab Eng. 2021 Jul;66:41-50. doi: 10.1016/j.ymben.2021.04.003. Epub 2021 Apr 18. PubMed 33857582.
Backbone
  Vector backbone: pMM1 (pcDNA3.1-based)
  Backbone size w/o insert (bp): 4435
  Vector type: Mammalian Expression
  Selectable markers: Neomycin (select with G418)
Growth in bacteria
  Bacterial resistance: Ampicillin, 100 μg/mL
  Growth temperature: 37°C
  Growth strain: DH5alpha
  Copy number: High Copy
Gene/Insert
  Gene/Insert name: PCMV-driven hph (alt name: PCMV-HygroR)
  Species: E. coli
  Promoter: PhCMV
  Cloning method: Restriction Enzyme; 5′ cloning site Unknown (unknown if destroyed)
  Sequencing primers: 5′ AmpStart; 3′ BGH-rev
Terms and licenses: Academic/Nonprofit Terms; Industry Terms: Not Available to Industry
How to cite: pTS2401-Tier1-PhCMV-HygroR was a gift from Martin Fussenegger (Addgene plasmid # 169493 ; http://n2t.net/addgene:169493 ; RRID:Addgene_169493)
